>Addgene plasmid #133363 | BII-Sh-FUCCI | depositor full sequence | sequence record 256344 | BII-Sh-FUCCI sequence 9961 bps
TTAACCCTAGAAAGATAGTCTGCGTAAAATTGACGCATGCATTCTTGAAATATTGCTCTCTCTTTCTAAA
TAGCGCGAATCCGTCGCTGTGCATTTAGGACATCTCAGTCGCCGCTTGGAGCTCCCGTGAGGCGTGCTTG
TCAATGCGGTAAGTGTCACTGATTTTGAACTATAACGACCGCGTGAGTCAAAATGACGCATGATTATCTT
TTACGTGACTTTTAAGATTTAACTCATACGATAATTATATTGTTATTTCATGTTCTACTTACGTGATAAC
TTATTATATATATATTTTCTTGTTATAGATCCACTAGTTCTAGAGGGACAGCCCCCCCCCAAAGCCCCCA
GGGATGTAATTACGTCCCTCCCCCGCTAGGGGGCAGCAGCGAGCCGCCCGGGGCTCCGCTCCGGTCCGGC
GCTCCCCCCGCATCCCCGAGCCGGCAGCGTGCGGGGACAGCCCGGGCACGGGGAAGGTGGCACGGGATCG
CTTTCCTCTGAACGCTTCTCGCTGCTCTTTGAGCCTGCAGACACCTGGGGGGATACGGGGAAAAGGCCTC
CAGGGCCGCCCCCTTCACCGAGGGCCTATTTCCCATGATTCCTTCATATTTGCATATACGATACAAGGCT
GTTAGAGAGATAATTGGAATTAATTTGACTGTAAACACAAAGATATTAGTACAAAATACGTGACGTAGAA
AGTAATAATTTCTTGGGTAGTTTGCAGTTTTAAAATTATGTTTTAAAATGGACTATCATATGCTTACCGT
AACTTGAAAGTATTTCGATTTCTTGGCTTTATATATCTTGTGGAAAGGACGAAACACCGGGAGACGCTCG
ACCCGTCTCGTTTTTGCCTCCAAGGCCTGCAGGAGTCAATGGGAAAAACCCATTGGAGCCAAGTACACTG
ACTCAATAGGGACTTTCCATTGGGTTTTGCCCAGTACATAAGGTCAATAGGGGGTGAGTCAACAGGAAAG
TCCCATTGGAGCCAAGTACATTGAGTCAATAGGGACTTTCCAATGGGTTTTGCCCAGTACATAAGGTCAA
TGGGAGGTAAGCCAATGGGTTTTTCCCATTACTGACATGTATACTGAGTCATTAGGGACTTTCCAATGGG
TTTTGCCCAGTACATAAGGTCAATAGGGGTGAATCAACAGGAAAGTCCCATTGGAGCCAAGTACACTGAG
TCAATAGGGACTTTCCATTGGGTTTTGCCCAGTACAAAAGGTCAATAGGGGGTGAGTCAATGGGTTTTTC
CCATTATTGGCACATACATAAGGTCAATAGGGGTGACTAGTGGAGAAGAGCATGCTTGAGGGCTGAGTGC
CCCTCAGTGGGCAGAGAGCACATGGCCCACAGTCCCTGAGAAGTTGGGGGGAGGGGTGGGCAATTGAACT
GGTGCCTAGAGAAGGTGGGGCTTGGGTAAACTGGGAAAGTGATGTGGTGTACTGGCTCCACCTTTTTCCC
CAGGGTGGGGGAGAACCATATATAAGTGCAGTAGTCTCTGTGAACATTCGGTTTAGTGAACCTGCAGGTC
GGCCGCCACGACCGGTGCCACCATGACTGAATACAAACCAACTGTTCGCCTGGCAACTCGTGATGATGTT
CCACGTGCAGTTCGCACCCTGGCTGCTGCATTTGCTGACTACCCTGCAACCCGTCACACTGTGGACCCAG
ACCGCCACATTGAACGTGTGACTGAACTGCAGGAGCTGTTCCTGACCCGTGTGGGCCTGGACATTGGCAA
AGTGTGGGTGGCAGATGATGGTGCTGCTGTGGCAGTGTGGACCACCCCTGAATCTGTTGAAGCTGGTGCA
GTGTTTGCTGAGATTGGCCCACGCATGGCAGAACTGTCTGGCAGCCGCCTGGCAGCACAACAGCAGATGG
AAGGTCTGCTGGCACCACACCGCCCAAAAGAACCTGCTTGGTTCCTGGCAACTGTGGGTGTGAGCCCTGA
CCACCAGGGTAAGGGCCTGGGCTCTGCAGTGGTGCTGCCTGGTGTGGAAGCAGCTGAACGTGCAGGTGTG
CCTGCTTTCCTGGAGACCTCAGCTCCACGCAACCTGCCTTTCTATGAACGCCTGGGCTTCACTGTGACTG
CTGATGTGGAAGTGCCAGAAGGCCCACGCACTTGGTGCATGACTCGCAAACCAGGTGCTAGCCTTGGCTC
CGGCGAGGGCAGGGGAAGTCTTCTAACATGCGGGGACGTGGAGGAAAATCCCGGCCCACTCGGCTACCCC
TACGACGTGCCCGACTACGCCAGCGGCATGGTGAGCAAGGGCGAGGAGCTGTTCACCGGGGTGGTGCCCA
TCCTGGTCGAGCTGGACGGCGACGTAAACGGCCACAAGTTCAGCGTCCGCGGCGAGGGCGAGGGCGATGC
CACCAACGGCAAGCTGACCCTGAAGTTCATCTGCACCACCGGCAAGCTGCCCGTGCCCTGGCCCACCCTC
GTGACCACCTTCGGCTACGGCGTGGCCTGCTTCAGCCGCTACCCCGACCACATGAAGCAGCACGACTTCT
TCAAGTCCGCCATGCCCGAAGGCTACGTCCAGGAGCGCACCATCTCTTTCAAGGACGACGGTACCTACAA
GACCCGCGCCGAGGTGAAGTTCGAGGGCGACACCCTGGTGAACCGCATCGAGCTGAAGGGCATCGACTTC
AAGGAGGACGGCAACATCCTGGGGCACAAGCTGGAGTACAACTTCAACAGCCACAACGTCTATATCACGG
CCGACAAGCAGAAGAACGGCATCAAGGCTAACTTCAAGATCCGCCACAACGTTGAGGACGGCAGCGTGCA
GCTCGCCGACCACTACCAGCAGAACACCCCCATCGGCGACGGCCCCGTGCTGCTGCCCGACAACCACTAC
CTGAGCCATCAGTCCGCCCTGAGCAAAGACCCCAACGAGAAGCGCGATCACATGGTCCTGCTGGAGTTCG
TGACCGCCGCCGGGATTACACATGGCATGGACGAGCTGTACAAGGATATCCATGCACACTGGCGGCCGCT
CGAGATGAATCCCAGTATGAAGCAGAAACAAGAAGAAATCAAAGAGAATATAAAGAATAGTTCTGTCCCA
AGAAGAACTCTGAAGATGATTCAGCCTTCTGCATCTGGATCTCTTGTTGGAAGAGAAAATGAGCTGTCCG
CAGGCTTGTCCAAAAGGAAACATCGGAATGACCACTTAACATCTACAACTTCCAGCCCTGGGGTTATTGT
CCCAGAATCTAGTGAAAATAAAAATCTTGGAGGAGTCACCCAGGAGTCATTTGATCTTATGATTAAAGAA
AATCCATCCTCTCAGTATTGGAAGGAAGTGGCAGAAAAACGGAGAAAGGCGCTGTAAGCCCCTCTCCCTC
CCCCCCCCCTAACGTTACTGGCCGAAGCCGCTTGGAATAAGGCCGGTGTGCGTTTGTCTATATGTTATTT
TCCACCATATTGCCGTCTTTTGGCAATGTGAGGGCCCGGAAACCTGGCCCTGTCTTCTTGACGAGCATTC
CTAGGGGTCTTTCCCCTCTCGCCAAAGGAATGCAAGGTCTGTTGAATGTCGTGAAGGAAGCAGTTCCTCT
GGAAGCTTCTTGAAGACAAACAACGTCTGTAGCGACCCTTTGCAGGCAGCGGAACCCCCCACCTGGCGAC
AGGTGCCTCTGCGGCCAAAAGCCACGTGTATAAGATACACCTGCAAAGGCGGCACAACCCCAGTGCCACG
TTGTGAGTTGGATAGTTGTGGAAAGAGTCAAATGGCTCTCCTCAAGCGTATTCAACAAGGGGCTGAAGGA
TGCCCAGAAGGTACCCCATTGTATGGGATCTGATCTGGGGCCTCGGTGCACATGCTTTACATGTGTTTAG
TCGAGGTTAAAAAACGTCTAGGCCCCCCGAACCACGGGGACGTGGTTTTCCTTTGAAAAACACGATGATA
ATGGCCACAGAATTCATGGTGAGCGTGATCAAGCCCGAGATGAAGATGAGGTACTACATGGACGGCTCCG
TCAATGGGCATGAGTTCACAATCGAGGGTGAGGGCACAGGCAGACCTTACGAGGGACATCAGGAGATGAC
ACTGCGCGTCACAATGGCCGAGGGCGGGCCAATGCCTTTCGCCTTCGACCTGGTGTCCCACGTGTTCTGT
TACGGCCACAGAGTTTTTACCAAGTACCCAGAAGAGATCCCAGACTATTTCAAGCAGGCCTTTCCTGAGG
GCCTGTCCTGGGAGAGGTCCCTGGAGTTCGAGGACGGCGGCTCCGCCTCCGTGAGCGCCCACATCAGCCT
GAGGGGCAACACCTTCTACCACAAGTCCAAGTTCACCGGCGTGAACTTCCCCGCCGACGGCCCCATCATG
CAGAACCAGAGCGTGGACTGGGAGCCCTCCACCGAGAAGATCACCGCCAGCGACGGCGTGCTGAAGGGCG
ACGTGACCATGTACCTGAAGCTGGAGGGCGGCGGCAACCACAAGTGCCAGATGAAGACCACCTACAAGGC
CGCCAAGGAGATCCTGGAGATGCCCGGCGACCACTACATCGGCCACAGGCTGGTGAGGAAGACCGAGGGC
AACATCACCGAGCAGGTGGAGGACGCCGTGGCCCACTACTCAATGTTGCCTTCCCTGGGCGATATCCATG
CACACTGGCGGCCGCTCGAGCCCAGCCCCGCCAGGCCCGCACTCCGCGCCCCGGCCTCCGCTACCAGTGG
CAGCCGCAAGCGCGCCCGCCCGCCCGCCGCCCCCGGACGCGACCAGGCCAGGCCACCGGCCCGCAGGAGA
CTGCGGCTGTCGGTGGACGAGGTTTCCAGCCCCAGTACCCCCGAGGCCCCAGACATCCCAGCCTGCCCTT
CTCCGGGCCAGAAGATAAAGAAATCCACCCCGGCAGCAGGTCAGCCGCCCCACCTGACATCCGCGCAGGA
CCAGGACACCATCTGAGCTAGAGTTCGCGTCTGGAACAATCAACCTCTGGATTACAAAATTTGTGAAAGA
TTGACTGGTATTCTTAACTATGTTGCTCCTTTTACGCTATGTGGATACGCTGCTTTAATGCCTTTGTATC
ATGCTATTGCTTCCCGTATGGCTTTCATTTTCTCCTCCTTGTATAAATCCTGGTTGCTGTCTCTTTATGA
GGAGTTGTGGCCCGTTGTCAGGCAACGTGGCGTGGTGTGCACTGTGTTTGCTGACGCAACCCCCACTGGT
TGGGGCATTGCCACCACCTGTCAGCTCCTTTCCGGGACTTTCGCTTTCCCCCTCCCTATTGCCACGGCGG
AACTCATCGCCGCCTGCCTTGCCCGCTGCTGGACAGGGGCTCGGCTGTTGGGCACTGACAATTCCGTGGT
GTTGTCGGGGAAGCTGACGTCCTTTCCATGGCTGCTCGCCTGTGTTGCCACCTGGATTCTGCGCGGGACG
TCCTTCTGCTACGTCCCTTCGGCCCTCAATCCAGCGGACCTTCCTTCCCGCGGCCTGCTGCCGGCTCTGC
GGCCTCTTCCGCGTCTTCGCCTTCGCCCTCAGACGAGTCGGATCTCCCTTTGGGCCGCCTCCCCGCCTGG
AATTAATTCTGGCTAAGCACTTCGTGGCCGTCGATCGTTTAAAGGGAGGTAGTGAGTCGAGATATCGATA
CTAGTGATCCAGACATGATAAGATACATTGATGAGTTTGGACAAACCACAACTAGAATGCAGTGAAAAAA
ATGCTTTATTTGTGAAATTTGTGATGCTATTGCTTTATTTGTAACCATTATAAGCTGCAATAAACAAGTT
AACAACAACAATTGCATTCATTTTATGTTTCAGGTTCAGGGGGAGGTGTGGGAGGTTTTTTAAAGCAAGT
AAAACCTCTACAAATGTGGTATGGCTGATTATGATCCTCTAGAGGGACAGCCCCCCCCCAAAGCCCCCAG
GGATGTAATTACGTCCCTCCCCCGCTAGGGGGCAGCAGCGAGCCGCCCGGGGCTCCGCTCCGGTCCGGCG
CTCCCCCCGCATCCCCGAGCCGGCAGCGTGCGGGGACAGCCCGGGCACGGGGAAGGTGGCACGGGATCGC
TTTCCTCTGAACGCTTCTCGCTGCTCTTTGAGCCTGCAGACACCTGGGGGGATACGGGGAAAAGCCATAC
CAATGGAGCTCACGGGGACAGCCCCCCCCCAAAGCCCCCAGGGATGTAATTACGTCCCTCCCCCGCTAGG
GGGCAGCAGCGAGCCGCCCGGGGCTCCGCTCCGGTCCGGCGCTCCCCCCGCATCCCCGAGCCGGCAGCGT
GCGGGGACAGCCCGGGCACGGGGAAGGTGGCACGGGATCGCTTTCCTCTGAACGCTTCTCGCTGCTCTTT
GAGCCTGCAGACACCTGGGGGGATACGGGGAAAAAGAATTCGATAAAAGTTTTGTTACTTTATAGAAGAA
ATTTTGAGTTTTTGTTTTTTTTAATAAATAAATAAACATAAATAAATTGTTTGTTGAATTTATTATTAGT
ATGTAAGTGTAAATATAATAAAACTTAATATCTATTCAAATTAATAAATAAACCTCGATATACAGACCGA
TAAAACACATGCGTCAATTTTACACATGATTATCTTTAACGTACGTCACAATATGATTATCTTTCTAGGG
TTAATCTAGCTGCGTGTTCTGCAGCGTGTCGAGCATCTTCATCTGCTCCATCACGCTGTAAAACACATTT
GCACCGCGAGTCTGCCCGTCCTCCACGGGTTCAAAAACGTGAATGAACGAGGCGCGCTCACTGGCCGTCG
TTTTACAACGTCGTGACTGGGAAAACCCTGGCGTTACCCAACTTAATCGCCTTGCAGCACATCCCCCTTT
CGCCAGCTGGCGTAATAGCGAAGAGGCCCGCACCGATCGCCCTTCCCAACAGTTGCGCAGCCTGAATGGC
GAATGGG
[124 nt withheld, positions 6868-6991]
C
[91 nt withheld, positions 6993-7083]
A
[49 nt withheld, positions 7085-7133]
CCTTTGACGTTGGAGTCCACGTTCTTT
[37 nt withheld, positions 7161-7197]
ACCCTATCTCGGTCTATTCTTTTGATTTATAAGGGATTTTGCCGATTTCGGCCTATTGGTTAAAAAATGA
GCTGATTTAACAAAAATTTAACGCGAATTTTAACAAAATATTAACGCTTACAATTTAGGTGGCACTTTTC
GGGGAAATGTGCGCGGAACCCCTATTTGTTTATTTTTCTAAATACATTCAAATATGTATCCGCTCATGAG
ACAATAACCCTGATAAATGCTTCAATAATATTGAAAAAGGAAGAGTATGAGTATTCAACATTTCCGTGTC
GCCCTTATTCCCTTTTTTGCGGCATTTTGCCTTCCTGTTTTTGCTCACCCAGAAACGCTGGTGAAAGTAA
AAGATGCTGAAGATCAGTTGGGTGCACGAGTGGGTTACATCGAACTGGATCTCAACAGCGGTAAGATCCT
TGAGAGTTTTCGCCCCGAAGAACGTTTTCCAATGATGAGCACTTTTAAAGTTCTGCTATGTGGCGCGGTA
TTATCCCGTATTGACGCCGGGCAAGAGCAACTCGGTCGCCGCATACACTATTCTCAGAATGACTTGGTTG
AGTACTCACCAGTCACAGAAAAGCATCTTACGGATGGCATGACAGTAAGAGAATTATGCAGTGCTGCCAT
AACCATGAGTGATAACACTGCGGCCAACTTACTTCTGACAACGATCGGAGGACCGAAGGAGCTAACCGCT
TTTTTGCACAACATGGGGGATCATGTAACTCGCCTTGATCGTTGGGAACCGGAGCTGAATGAAGCCATAC
CAAACGACGAGCGTGACACCACGATGCCTGTAGCAATGGCAACAACGTTGCGCAAACTATTAACTGGCGA
ACTACTTACTCTAGCTTCCCGGCAACAATTAATAGACTGGATGGAGGCGGATAAAGTTGCAGGACCACTT
CTGCGCTCGGCCCTTCCGGCTGGCTGGTTTATTGCTGATAAATCTGGAGCCGGTGAGCGTGGGTCTCGCG
GTATCATTGCAGCACTGGGGCCAGATGGTAAGCCCTCCCGTATCGTAGTTATCTACACGACGGGGAGTCA
GGCAACTATGGATGAACGAAATAGACAGATCGCTGAGATAGGTGCCTCACTGATTAAGCATTGGTAACTG
TCAGACCAAGTTTACTCATATATACTTTAGATTGATTTAAAACTTCATTTTTAATTTAAAAGGATCTAGG
TGAAGATCCTTTTTGATAATCTCATGACCAAAATCCCTTAACGTGAGTTTTCGTTCCACTGAGCGTCAGA
CCCCGTAGAAAAGATCAAAGGATCTTCTTGAGATCCTTTTTTTCTGCGCGTAATCTGCTGCTTGCAAACA
AAAAAACCACCGCTACCAGCGGTGGTTTGTTTGCCGGATCAAGAGCTACCAACTCTTTTTCCGAAGGTAA
CTGGCTTCAGCAGAGCGCAGATACCAAATACTGTCCTTCTAGTGTAGCCGTAGTTAGGCCACCACTTCAA
GAACTCTGTAGCACCGCCTACATACCTCGCTCTGCTAATCCTGTTACCAGTGGCTGCTGCCAGTGGCGAT
AAGTCGTGTCTTACCGGGTTGGACTCAAGACGATAGTTACCGGATAAGGCGCAGCGGTCGGGCTGAACGG
GGGGTTCGTGCACACAGCCCAGCTTGGAGCGAACGACCTACACCGAACTGAGATACCTACAGCGTGAGCT
ATGAGAAAGCGCCACGCTTCCCGAAGGGAGAAAGGCGGACAGGTATCCGGTAAGCGGCAGGGTCGGAACA
GGAGAGCGCACGAGGGAGCTTCCAGGGGGAAACGCCTGGTATCTTTATAGTCCTGTCGGGTTTCGCCACC
TCTGACTTGAGCGTCGATTTTTGTGATGCTCGTCAGGGGGGCGGAGCCTATGGAAAAACGCCAGCAACGC
GGCCTTTTTACGGTTCCTGGCCTTTTGCTGGCCTTTTGCTCACATGTTCTTTCCTGCGTTATCCCCTGAT
TCTGTGGATAACCGTATTACCGCCTTTGAGTGAGCTGATACCGCTCGCCGCAGCCGAACGACCGAGCGCA
GCGAGTCAGTGAGCGAGGAAGCGGAAGAGCGCCCAATACGCAAACCGCCTCTCCCCGCGCGTTGGCCGAT
TCATTAATGCAGCTGGCACGACAGGTTTCCCGACTGGAAAGCGGGCAGTGAGCGCAACGCAATTAATGTG
AGTTAGCTCACTCATTAGGCACCCCAGGCTTTACACTTTATGCTTCCGGCTCGTATGTTGTGTGGAATTG
TGAGCGGATAACAATTTCACACAGGAAACAGCTATGACCATGATTACGCCAAGCGCGCCCGCCGGGTAAC
TCACGGGGTATCCATGTCCATTTCTGCGGCATCCAGCCAGGATACCCGTCCTCGCTGACGTAATATCCCA
GCGCCGCACCGCTGTCATTAATCTGCACACCGGCACGGCAGTTCCGGCTGTCGCCGGTATTGTTCGGGTT
GCTGATGCGCTTCGGGCTGACCATCCGGAACTGTGTCCGGAAAAGCCGCGACGAACTGGTATCCCAGGTG
GCCTGAACGAACAGTTCACCGTTAAAGGCGTGCATGGCCACACCTTCCCGAATCATCATGGTAAACGTGC
GTTTTCGCTCAACGTCAATGCAGCAGCAGTCATCCTCGGCAAACTCTTTCCATGCCGCTTCAACCTCGCG
GGAAAAGGCACGGGCTTCTTCCTCCCCGATGCCCAGATAGCGCCAGCTTGGGCGATGACTGAGCCGGAAA
AAAGACCCGACGATATGATCCTGATGCAGCTAGA
Features (pLannotate 1.2.2; 25 found; start..end, strand, type, name):
    308..325     -  misc_feature   MCS (fragment): pBluescript multiple cloning site
    580..820     +  promoter       U6 promoter: RNA polymerase III promoter for human U6 snRNA
    889..972     +  promoter       mCMV promoter (fragment): mouse cytomegalovirus (CMV) immediate early promoter
   1089..1296    +  promoter       mCMV promoter (fragment): mouse cytomegalovirus (CMV) immediate early promoter
   1563..2159    +  CDS            pac: PUAC_STRAD - Protein predicted: Swiss-Prot protein existence level 4. Detoxification of puromycin. From Streptomyces alboniger.
   2175..2227    +  CDS            T2A (fragment): 2A peptide from Thosea asigna virus capsid protein Eukaryotic ribosomes fail to insert a peptide bond between the Gly and Pro residues, yielding separate polypeptides.
   2268..2984    +  CDS            Clover: Clover is a basic (constitutively fluorescent) green/yellow fluorescent protein published in 2012, derived from Aequorea victoria. It is reported to be a rapidly-maturing weak dimer with high acid sensitivity.
   3015..3344    +  CDS            GMNN (fragment): GEMI_HUMAN - Experimental evidence at protein level: Swiss-Prot protein existence level 1. Inhibits DNA replication by preventing the incorporation of MCM complex into pre-replication complex (pre-RC) (PubMed:9635433, PubMed:14993212, PubMed:20129055, PubMed:24064211). It is degraded during the mitotic phase of the cell cycle (PubMed:9635433, PubMed:14993212, PubMed:24064211). Its destruction at the metaphase- anaphase transition permits replication in the succeeding cell cycle (PubMed:9635433, PubMed:14993212, PubMed:24064211). Inhibits histone acetyltransferase activity of KAT7/HBO1 in a CDT
   3349..3921    +  misc_feature   IRES: internal ribosome entry site (IRES) of the encephalomyocarditis virus (EMCV)
   3936..4586    +  CDS            mKO2: mKO2 is a basic (constitutively fluorescent) orange fluorescent protein published in 2008, derived from Verrillofungia concinna. It has moderate acid sensitivity.
   4641..4913    +  CDS            CDT1 (fragment): CDT1_HUMAN - Experimental evidence at protein level: Swiss-Prot protein existence level 1. Required for both DNA replication and mitosis (PubMed:11125146, PubMed:22581055, PubMed:21856198, PubMed:14993212, PubMed:26842564). DNA replication licensing factor, required for pre- replication complex assembly. Cooperates with CDC6 and the origin recognition complex (ORC) during G1 phase of the cell cycle to promote the loading of the mini-chromosome maintenance (MCM) complex onto DNA to generate pre-replication complexes (pre-RC)(PubMed:14672932). Required also for mitosis by promoting stable kineto
   4938..5526    +  misc_feature   WPRE: woodchuck hepatitis virus posttranscriptional regulatory element
   5606..5740    -  polyA_signal   SV40 poly(A) signal: SV40 polyadenylation signal
   5763..5846    -  CDS            large T antigen (fragment): large T antigen from SV40 (simian virus 40)
   6587..6706    -  CDS            B (fragment): PORTL_LAMBD - Experimental evidence at protein level: Swiss-Prot protein existence level 1. Forms the portal vertex of the capsid (PubMed:6228056, PubMed:6232391). This portal plays critical roles in head assembly, genome packaging, neck/tail attachment, and genome ejection (Probable). The portal protein multimerizes as a single ring-shaped homododecamer arranged around a central channel (PubMed:6232391). Binds to the terminase subunits to form the packaging machine (PubMed:7799432). From Escherichia phage lambda (Bacteriophage lambda).
   6708..6863    +  CDS            lacZα (fragment): LacZα fragment of β-galactosidase; lacZ fragment
   6868..7296    +  rep_origin     f1 ori (sequence partly withheld): f1 bacteriophage origin of replication; arrow indicates direction of (+) strand synthesis
   7349..7453    +  promoter       AmpR promoter: bla
   7454..8314    +  CDS            AmpR: β-lactamase; bla; confers resistance to ampicillin, carbenicillin, and related antibiotics
   8485..9073    +  rep_origin     ori: high-copy-number ColE1/pMB1/pBR322/pUC origin of replication
   9256..9348    +  CDS            lacI (fragment): lac repressor; lacI; The lac repressor binds to the lac operator to inhibit transcription in E. coli. This inhibition can be relieved by adding lactose or isopropyl-β-D-thiogalactopyranoside (IPTG).
   9361..9382    +  protein_bind   CAP binding site: CAP binding activates transcription in the presence of cAMP. E. coli catabolite activator protein
   9397..9427    +  promoter       lac promoter: promoter for the E. coli lac operon
   9435..9451    +  protein_bind   lac operator: The lac repressor binds to the lac operator to inhibit transcription in E. coli. This inhibition can be relieved by adding lactose or isopropyl-β-D-thiogalactopyranoside (IPTG). lac repressor encoded by lacI
   9489..9956    -  CDS            B (fragment): PORTL_LAMBD - Experimental evidence at protein level: Swiss-Prot protein existence level 1. Forms the portal vertex of the capsid (PubMed:6228056, PubMed:6232391). This portal plays critical roles in head assembly, genome packaging, neck/tail attachment, and genome ejection (Probable). The portal protein multimerizes as a single ring-shaped homododecamer arranged around a central channel (PubMed:6232391). Binds to the terminase subunits to form the packaging machine (PubMed:7799432). From Escherichia phage lambda (Bacteriophage lambda).
