>Addgene plasmid #133363 | BII-Sh-FUCCI | addgene full sequence | sequence record 267621 | Addgene NGS Result
TCAATAGGGACTTTCCATTGGGTTTTGCCCAGTACATAAGGTCAATAGGGGGTGAGTCAACAGGAAAGTC
CCATTGGAGCCAAGTACATTGAGTCAATAGGGACTTTCCAATGGGTTTTGCCCAGTACATAAGGTCAATG
GGAGGTAAGCCAATGGGTTTTTCCCATTACTGACATGTATACTGAGTCATTAGGGACTTTCCAATGGGTT
TTGCCCAGTACATAAGGTCAATAGGGGTGAATCAACAGGAAAGTCCCATTGGAGCCAAGTACACTGAGTC
AATAGGGACTTTCCATTGGGTTTTGCCCAGTACAAAAGGTCAATAGGGGGTGAGTCAATGGGTTTTTCCC
ATTATTGGCACATACATAAGGTCAATAGGGGTGACTAGTGGAGAAGAGCATGCTTGAGGGCTGAGTGCCC
CTCAGTGGGCAGAGAGCACATGGCCCACAGTCCCTGAGAAGTTGGGGGGAGGGGTGGGCAATTGAACTGG
TGCCTAGAGAAGGTGGGGCTTGGGTAAACTGGGAAAGTGATGTGGTGTACTGGCTCCACCTTTTTCCCCA
GGGTGGGGGAGAACCATATATAAGTGCAGTAGTCTCTGTGAACATTCGGTTTAGTGAACCTGCAGGTCGG
CCGCCACGACCGGTGCCACCATGACTGAATACAAACCAACTGTTCGCCTGGCAACTCGTGATGATGTTCC
ACGTGCAGTTCGCACCCTGGCTGCTGCATTTGCTGACTACCCTGCAACCCGTCACACTGTGGACCCAGAC
CGCCACATTGAACGTGTGACTGAACTGCAGGAGCTGTTCCTGACCCGTGTGGGCCTGGACATTGGCAAAG
TGTGGGTGGCAGATGATGGTGCTGCTGTGGCAGTGTGGACCACCCCTGAATCTGTTGAAGCTGGTGCAGT
GTTTGCTGAGATTGGCCCACGCATGGCAGAACTGTCTGGCAGCCGCCTGGCAGCACAACAGCAGATGGAA
GGTCTGCTGGCACCACACCGCCCAAAAGAACCTGCTTGGTTCCTGGCAACTGTGGGTGTGAGCCCTGACC
ACCAGGGTAAGGGCCTGGGCTCTGCAGTGGTGCTGCCTGGTGTGGAAGCAGCTGAACGTGCAGGTGTGCC
TGCTTTCCTGGAGACCTCAGCTCCACGCAACCTGCCTTTCTATGAACGCCTGGGCTTCACTGTGACTGCT
GATGTGGAAGTGCCAGAAGGCCCACGCACTTGGTGCATGACTCGCAAACCAGGTGCTAGCCTTGGCTCCG
GCGAGGGCAGGGGAAGTCTTCTAACATGCGGGGACGTGGAGGAAAATCCCGGCCCACTCGGCTACCCCTA
CGACGTGCCCGACTACGCCAGCGGCATGGTGAGCAAGGGCGAGGAGCTGTTCACCGGGGTGGTGCCCATC
CTGGTCGAGCTGGACGGCGACGTAAACGGCCACAAGTTCAGCGTCCGCGGCGAGGGCGAGGGCGATGCCA
CCAACGGCAAGCTGACCCTGAAGTTCATCTGCACCACCGGCAAGCTGCCCGTGCCCTGGCCCACCCTCGT
GACCACCTTCGGCTACGGCGTGGCCTGCTTCAGCCGCTACCCCGACCACATGAAGCAGCACGACTTCTTC
AAGTCCGCCATGCCCGAAGGCTACGTCCAGGAGCGCACCATCTCTTTCAAGGACGACGGTACCTACAAGA
CCCGCGCCGAGGTGAAGTTCGAGGGCGACACCCTGGTGAACCGCATCGAGCTGAAGGGCATCGACTTCAA
GGAGGACGGCAACATCCTGGGGCACAAGCTGGAGTACAACTTCAACAGCCACAACGTCTATATCACGGCC
GACAAGCAGAAGAACGGCATCAAGGCTAACTTCAAGATCCGCCACAACGTTGAGGACGGCAGCGTGCAGC
TCGCCGACCACTACCAGCAGAACACCCCCATCGGCGACGGCCCCGTGCTGCTGCCCGACAACCACTACCT
GAGCCATCAGTCCGCCCTGAGCAAAGACCCCAACGAGAAGCGCGATCACATGGTCCTGCTGGAGTTCGTG
ACCGCCGCCGGGATTACACATGGCATGGACGAGCTGTACAAGGATATCCATGCACACTGGCGGCCGCTCG
AGATGAATCCCAGTATGAAGCAGAAACAAGAAGAAATCAAAGAGAATATAAAGAATAGTTCTGTCCCAAG
AAGAACTCTGAAGATGATTCAGCCTTCTGCATCTGGATCTCTTGTTGGAAGAGAAAATGAGCTGTCCGCA
GGCTTGTCCAAAAGGAAACATCGGAATGACCACTTAACATCTACAACTTCCAGCCCTGGGGTTATTGTCC
CAGAATCTAGTGAAAATAAAAATCTTGGAGGAGTCACCCAGGAGTCATTTGATCTTATGATTAAAGAAAA
TCCATCCTCTCAGTATTGGAAGGAAGTGGCAGAAAAACGGAGAAAGGCGCTGTAAGCCCCTCTCCCTCCC
CCCCCCCTAACGTTACTGGCCGAAGCCGCTTGGAATAAGGCCGGTGTGCGTTTGTCTATATGTTATTTTC
CACCATATTGCCGTCTTTTGGCAATGTGAGGGCCCGGAAACCTGGCCCTGTCTTCTTGACGAGCATTCCT
AGGGGTCTTTCCCCTCTCGCCAAAGGAATGCAAGGTCTGTTGAATGTCGTGAAGGAAGCAGTTCCTCTGG
AAGCTTCTTGAAGACAAACAACGTCTGTAGCGACCCTTTGCAGGCAGCGGAACCCCCCACCTGGCGACAG
GTGCCTCTGCGGCCAAAAGCCACGTGTATAAGATACACCTGCAAAGGCGGCACAACCCCAGTGCCACGTT
GTGAGTTGGATAGTTGTGGAAAGAGTCAAATGGCTCTCCTCAAGCGTATTCAACAAGGGGCTGAAGGATG
CCCAGAAGGTACCCCATTGTATGGGATCTGATCTGGGGCCTCGGTGCACATGCTTTACATGTGTTTAGTC
GAGGTTAAAAAACGTCTAGGCCCCCCGAACCACGGGGACGTGGTTTTCCTTTGAAAAACACGATGATAAT
GGCCACAGAATTCATGGTGAGCGTGATCAAGCCCGAGATGAAGATGAGGTACTACATGGACGGCTCCGTC
AATGGGCATGAGTTCACAATCGAGGGTGAGGGCACAGGCAGACCTTACGAGGGACATCAGGAGATGACAC
TGCGCGTCACAATGGCCGAGGGCGGGCCAATGCCTTTCGCCTTCGACCTGGTGTCCCACGTGTTCTGTTA
CGGCCACAGAGTTTTTACCAAGTACCCAGAAGAGATCCCAGACTATTTCAAGCAGGCCTTTCCTGAGGGC
CTGTCCTGGGAGAGGTCCCTGGAGTTCGAGGACGGCGGCTCCGCCTCCGTGAGCGCCCACATCAGCCTGA
GGGGCAACACCTTCTACCACAAGTCCAAGTTCACCGGCGTGAACTTCCCCGCCGACGGCCCCATCATGCA
GAACCAGAGCGTGGACTGGGAGCCCTCCACCGAGAAGATCACCGCCAGCGACGGCGTGCTGAAGGGCGAC
GTGACCATGTACCTGAAGCTGGAGGGCGGCGGCAACCACAAGTGCCAGATGAAGACCACCTACAAGGCCG
CCAAGGAGATCCTGGAGATGCCCGGCGACCACTACATCGGCCACAGGCTGGTGAGGAAGACCGAGGGCAA
CATCACCGAGCAGGTGGAGGACGCCGTGGCCCACTACTCAATGTTGCCTTCCCTGGGCGATATCCATGCA
CACTGGCGGCCGCTCGAGCCCAGCCCCGCCAGGCCCGCACTCCGCGCCCCGGCCTCCGCTACCAGTGGCA
GCCGCAAGCGCGCCCGCCCGCCCGCCGCCCCCGGACGCGACCAGGCCAGGCCACCGGCCCGCAGGAGACT
GCGGCTGTCGGTGGACGAGGTTTCCAGCCCCAGTACCCCCGAGGCCCCAGACATCCCAGCCTGCCCTTCT
CCGGGCCAGAAGATAAAGAAATCCACCCCGGCAGCAGGTCAGCCGCCCCACCTGACATCCGCGCAGGACC
AGGACACCATCTGAGCTAGAGTTCGCGTCTGGAACAATCAACCTCTGGATTACAAAATTTGTGAAAGATT
GACTGGTATTCTTAACTATGTTGCTCCTTTTACGCTATGTGGATACGCTGCTTTAATGCCTTTGTATCAT
GCTATTGCTTCCCGTATGGCTTTCATTTTCTCCTCCTTGTATAAATCCTGGTTGCTGTCTCTTTATGAGG
AGTTGTGGCCCGTTGTCAGGCAACGTGGCGTGGTGTGCACTGTGTTTGCTGACGCAACCCCCACTGGTTG
GGGCATTGCCACCACCTGTCAGCTCCTTTCCGGGACTTTCGCTTTCCCCCTCCCTATTGCCACGGCGGAA
CTCATCGCCGCCTGCCTTGCCCGCTGCTGGACAGGGGCTCGGCTGTTGGGCACTGACAATTCCGTGGTGT
TGTCGGGGAAGCTGACGTCCTTTCCATGGCTGCTCGCCTGTGTTGCCACCTGGATTCTGCGCGGGACGTC
CTTCTGCTACGTCCCTTCGGCCCTCAATCCAGCGGACCTTCCTTCCCGCGGCCTGCTGCCGGCTCTGCGG
CCTCTTCCGCGTCTTCGCCTTCGCCCTCAGACGAGTCGGATCTCCCTTTGGGCCGCCTCCCCGCCTGGAA
TTAATTCTGGCTAAGCACTTCGTGGCCGTCGATCGTTTAAAGGGAGGTAGTGAGTCGAGATATCGATACT
AGTGATCCAGACATGATAAGATACATTGATGAGTTTGGACAAACCACAACTAGAATGCAGTGAAAAAAAT
GCTTTATTTGTGAAATTTGTGATGCTATTGCTTTATTTGTAACCATTATAAGCTGCAATAAACAAGTTAA
CAACAACAATTGCATTCATTTTATGTTTCAGGTTCAGGGGGAGGTGTGGGAGGTTTTTTAAAGCAAGTAA
AACCTCTACAAATGTGGTATGGCTGATTATGATCCTCTAGAGGGACAGCCCCCCCCCAAAGCCCCCAGGG
ATGTAATTACGTCCCTCCCCCGCTAGGGGGCAGCAGCGAGCCGCCCGGGGCTCCGCTCCGGTCCGGCGCT
CCCCCCGCATCCCCGAGCCGGCAGCGTGCGGGGACAGCCCGGGCACGGGGAAGGTGGCACGGGATCGCTT
TCCTCTGAACGCTTCTCGCTGCTCTTTGAGCCTGCAGACACCTGGGGGGATACGGGGAAAAAGCCATACC
AATGGAGCTCACGGGGACAGCCCCCCCCCAAAGCCCCCAGGGATGTAATTACGTCCCTCCCCCGCTAGGG
GGCAGCAGCGAGCCGCCCGGGGCTCCGCTCCGGTCCGGCGCTCCCCCCGCATCCCCGAGCCGGCAGCGTG
CGGGGACAGCCCGGGCACGGGGAAGGTGGCACGGGATCGCTTTCCTCTGAACGCTTCTCGCTGCTCTTTG
AGCCTGCAGACACCTGGGGGGATACGGGGAAAAAGAATTCGATAAAAGTTTTGTTACTTTATAGAAGAAA
TTTTGAGTTTTTGTTTTTTTTAATAAATAAATAAACATAAATAAATTGTTTGTTGAATTTATTATTAGTA
TGTAAGTGTAAATATAATAAAACTTAATATCTATTCAAATTAATAAATAAACCTCGATATACAGACCGAT
AAAACACATGCGTCAATTTTACACATGATTATCTTTAACGTACGTCACAATATGATTATCTTTCTAGGGT
TAATCTAGCTGCGTGTTCTGCAGCGTGTCGAGCATCTTCATCTGCTCCATCACGCTGTAAAACACATTTG
CACCGCGAGTCTGCCCGTCCTCCACGGGTTCAAAAACGTGAATGAACGAGGCGCGCTCACTGGCCGTCGT
TTTACAACGTCGTGACTGGGAAAACCCTGGCGTTACCCAACTTAATCGCCTTGCAGCACATCCCCCTTTC
GCCAGCTGGCGTAATAGCGAAGAGGCCCGCACCGATCGCCCTTCCCAACAGTTGCGCAGCCTGAATGGCG
AATGGG
[124 nt withheld, positions 5957-6080]
C
[91 nt withheld, positions 6082-6172]
A
[49 nt withheld, positions 6174-6222]
CCTTTGACGTTGGAGTCCACGTTCTTT
[37 nt withheld, positions 6250-6286]
ACCCTATCTCGGTCTATTCTTTTGATTTATAAGGGATTTTGCCGATTTCGGCCTATTGGTTAAAAAATGA
GCTGATTTAACAAAAATTTAACGCGAATTTTAACAAAATATTAACGCTTACAATTTAGGTGGCACTTTTC
GGGGAAATGTGCGCGGAACCCCTATTTGTTTATTTTTCTAAATACATTCAAATATGTATCCGCTCATGAG
ACAATAACCCTGATAAATGCTTCAATAATATTGAAAAAGGAAGAGTATGAGTATTCAACATTTCCGTGTC
GCCCTTATTCCCTTTTTTGCGGCATTTTGCCTTCCTGTTTTTGCTCACCCAGAAACGCTGGTGAAAGTAA
AAGATGCTGAAGATCAGTTGGGTGCACGAGTGGGTTACATCGAACTGGATCTCAACAGCGGTAAGATCCT
TGAGAGTTTTCGCCCCGAAGAACGTTTTCCAATGATGAGCACTTTTAAAGTTCTGCTATGTGGCGCGGTA
TTATCCCGTATTGACGCCGGGCAAGAGCAACTCGGTCGCCGCATACACTATTCTCAGAATGACTTGGTTG
AGTACTCACCAGTCACAGAAAAGCATCTTACGGATGGCATGACAGTAAGAGAATTATGCAGTGCTGCCAT
AACCATGAGTGATAACACTGCGGCCAACTTACTTCTGACAACGATCGGAGGACCGAAGGAGCTAACCGCT
TTTTTGCACAACATGGGGGATCATGTAACTCGCCTTGATCGTTGGGAACCGGAGCTGAATGAAGCCATAC
CAAACGACGAGCGTGACACCACGATGCCTGTAGCAATGGCAACAACGTTGCGCAAACTATTAACTGGCGA
ACTACTTACTCTAGCTTCCCGGCAACAATTAATAGACTGGATGGAGGCGGATAAAGTTGCAGGACCACTT
CTGCGCTCGGCCCTTCCGGCTGGCTGGTTTATTGCTGATAAATCTGGAGCCGGTGAGCGTGGGTCTCGCG
GTATCATTGCAGCACTGGGGCCAGATGGTAAGCCCTCCCGTATCGTAGTTATCTACACGACGGGGAGTCA
GGCAACTATGGATGAACGAAATAGACAGATCGCTGAGATAGGTGCCTCACTGATTAAGCATTGGTAACTG
TCAGACCAAGTTTACTCATATATACTTTAGATTGATTTAAAACTTCATTTTTAATTTAAAAGGATCTAGG
TGAAGATCCTTTTTGATAATCTCATGACCAAAATCCCTTAACGTGAGTTTTCGTTCCACTGAGCGTCAGA
CCCCGTAGAAAAGATCAAAGGATCTTCTTGAGATCCTTTTTTTCTGCGCGTAATCTGCTGCTTGCAAACA
AAAAAACCACCGCTACCAGCGGTGGTTTGTTTGCCGGATCAAGAGCTACCAACTCTTTTTCCGAAGGTAA
CTGGCTTCAGCAGAGCGCAGATACCAAATACTGTTCTTCTAGTGTAGCCGTAGTTAGGCCACCACTTCAA
GAACTCTGTAGCACCGCCTACATACCTCGCTCTGCTAATCCTGTTACCAGTGGCTGCTGCCAGTGGCGAT
AAGTCGTGTCTTACCGGGTTGGACTCAAGACGATAGTTACCGGATAAGGCGCAGCGGTCGGGCTGAACGG
GGGGTTCGTGCACACAGCCCAGCTTGGAGCGAACGACCTACACCGAACTGAGATACCTACAGCGTGAGCT
ATGAGAAAGCGCCACGCTTCCCGAAGGGAGAAAGGCGGACAGGTATCCGGTAAGCGGCAGGGTCGGAACA
GGAGAGCGCACGAGGGAGCTTCCAGGGGGAAACGCCTGGTATCTTTATAGTCCTGTCGGGTTTCGCCACC
TCTGACTTGAGCGTCGATTTTTGTGATGCTCGTCAGGGGGGCGGAGCCTATGGAAAAACGCCAGCAACGC
GGCCTTTTTACGGTTCCTGGCCTTTTGCTGGCCTTTTGCTCACATGTTCTTTCCTGCGTTATCCCCTGAT
TCTGTGGATAACCGTATTACCGCCTTTGAGTGAGCTGATACCGCTCGCCGCAGCCGAACGACCGAGCGCA
GCGAGTCAGTGAGCGAGGAAGCGGAAGAGCGCCCAATACGCAAACCGCCTCTCCCCGCGCGTTGGCCGAT
TCATTAATGCAGCTGGCACGACAGGTTTCCCGACTGGAAAGCGGGCAGTGAGCGCAACGCAATTAATGTG
AGTTAGCTCACTCATTAGGCACCCCAGGCTTTACACTTTATGCTTCCGGCTCGTATGTTGTGTGGAATTG
TGAGCGGATAACAATTTCACACAGGAAACAGCTATGACCATGATTACGCCAAGCGCGCCCGCCGGGTAAC
TCACGGGGTATCCATGTCCATTTCTGCGGCATCCAGCCAGGATACCCGTCCTCGCTGACGTAATATCCCA
GCGCCGCACCGCTGTCATTAATCTGCACACCGGCACGGCAGTTCCGGCTGTCGCCGGTATTGTTCGGGTT
GCTGATGCGCTTCGGGCTGACCATCCGGAACTGTGTCCGGAAAAGCCGCGACGAACTGGTATCCCAGGTG
GCCTGAACGAACAGTTCACCGTTAAAGGCGTGCATGGCCACACCTTCCCGAATCATCATGGTAAACGTGC
GTTTTCGCTCAACGTCAATGCAGCAGCAGTCATCCTCGGCAAACTCTTTCCATGCCGCTTCAACCTCGCG
GGAAAAGGCACGGGCTTCTTCCTCCCCGATGCCCAGATAGCGCCAGCTTGGGCGATGACTGAGCCGGAAA
AAAGACCCGACGATATGATCCTGATGCAGCTAGATTAACCCTAGAAAGATAGTCTGCGTAAAATTGACGC
ATGCATTCTTGAAATATTGCTCTCTCTTTCTAAATAGCGCGAATCCGTCGCTGTGCATTTAGGACATCTC
AGTCGCCGCTTGGAGCTCCCGTGAGGCGTGCTTGTCAATGCGGTAAGTGTCACTGATTTTGAACTATAAC
GACCGCGTGAGTCAAAATGACGCATGATTATCTTTTACGTGACTTTTAAGATTTAACTCATACGATAATT
ATATTGTTATTTCATGTTCTACTTACGTGATAACTTATTATATATATATTTTCTTGTTATAGATCCACTA
GTTCTAGAGGGACAGCCCCCCCCCAAAGCCCCCAGGGATGTAATTACGTCCCTCCCCCGCTAGGGGGCAG
CAGCGAGCCGCCCGGGGCTCCGCTCCGGTCCGGCGCTCCCCCCGCATCCCCGAGCCGGCAGCGTGCGGGG
ACAGCCCGGGCACGGGGAAGGTGGCACGGGATCGCTTTCCTCTGAACGCTTCTCGCTGCTCTTTGAGCCT
GCAGACACCTGGGGGGATACGGGGAAAAGGCCTCCAGGGCCGCCCCTTCACCGAGGGCCTATTTCCCATG
ATTCCTTCATATTTGCATATACGATACAAGGCTGTTAGAGAGATAATTGGAATTAATTTGACTGTAAACA
CAAAGATATTAGTACAAAATACGTGACGTAGAAAGTAATAATTTCTTGGGTAGTTTGCAGTTTTAAAATT
ATGTTTTAAAATGGACTATCATATGCTTACCGTAACTTGAAAGTATTTCGATTTCTTGGCTTTATATATC
TTGTGGAAAGGACGAAACACCGGGAGACGCTCGACCCGTCTCGTTTTTGCCTCCAAGGCCTGCAGGAGTC
AATGGGAAAAACCCATTGGAGCCAAGTACACTGAC
Features (pLannotate 1.2.2; 25 found; start..end, strand, type, name):
    177..384     +  promoter       mCMV promoter (fragment): mouse cytomegalovirus (CMV) immediate early promoter
    651..1247    +  CDS            pac: PUAC_STRAD - Protein predicted: Swiss-Prot protein existence level 4. Detoxification of puromycin. From Streptomyces alboniger.
   1263..1315    +  CDS            T2A (fragment): 2A peptide from Thosea asigna virus capsid protein Eukaryotic ribosomes fail to insert a peptide bond between the Gly and Pro residues, yielding separate polypeptides.
   1356..2072    +  CDS            Clover: Clover is a basic (constitutively fluorescent) green/yellow fluorescent protein published in 2012, derived from Aequorea victoria. It is reported to be a rapidly-maturing weak dimer with high acid sensitivity.
   2103..2432    +  CDS            GMNN (fragment): GEMI_HUMAN - Experimental evidence at protein level: Swiss-Prot protein existence level 1. Inhibits DNA replication by preventing the incorporation of MCM complex into pre-replication complex (pre-RC) (PubMed:9635433, PubMed:14993212, PubMed:20129055, PubMed:24064211). It is degraded during the mitotic phase of the cell cycle (PubMed:9635433, PubMed:14993212, PubMed:24064211). Its destruction at the metaphase- anaphase transition permits replication in the succeeding cell cycle (PubMed:9635433, PubMed:14993212, PubMed:24064211). Inhibits histone acetyltransferase activity of KAT7/HBO1 in a CDT
   2437..3009    +  misc_feature   IRES: internal ribosome entry site (IRES) of the encephalomyocarditis virus (EMCV)
   3024..3674    +  CDS            mKO2: mKO2 is a basic (constitutively fluorescent) orange fluorescent protein published in 2008, derived from Verrillofungia concinna. It has moderate acid sensitivity.
   3729..4001    +  CDS            CDT1 (fragment): CDT1_HUMAN - Experimental evidence at protein level: Swiss-Prot protein existence level 1. Required for both DNA replication and mitosis (PubMed:11125146, PubMed:22581055, PubMed:21856198, PubMed:14993212, PubMed:26842564). DNA replication licensing factor, required for pre- replication complex assembly. Cooperates with CDC6 and the origin recognition complex (ORC) during G1 phase of the cell cycle to promote the loading of the mini-chromosome maintenance (MCM) complex onto DNA to generate pre-replication complexes (pre-RC)(PubMed:14672932). Required also for mitosis by promoting stable kineto
   4026..4614    +  misc_feature   WPRE: woodchuck hepatitis virus posttranscriptional regulatory element
   4694..4828    -  polyA_signal   SV40 poly(A) signal: SV40 polyadenylation signal
   4851..4934    -  CDS            large T antigen (fragment): large T antigen from SV40 (simian virus 40)
   5676..5795    -  CDS            B (fragment): PORTL_LAMBD - Experimental evidence at protein level: Swiss-Prot protein existence level 1. Forms the portal vertex of the capsid (PubMed:6228056, PubMed:6232391). This portal plays critical roles in head assembly, genome packaging, neck/tail attachment, and genome ejection (Probable). The portal protein multimerizes as a single ring-shaped homododecamer arranged around a central channel (PubMed:6232391). Binds to the terminase subunits to form the packaging machine (PubMed:7799432). From Escherichia phage lambda (Bacteriophage lambda).
   5797..5952    +  CDS            lacZα (fragment): LacZα fragment of β-galactosidase; lacZ fragment
   5957..6385    +  rep_origin     f1 ori (sequence partly withheld): f1 bacteriophage origin of replication; arrow indicates direction of (+) strand synthesis
   6438..6542    +  promoter       AmpR promoter: bla
   6543..7403    +  CDS            AmpR: β-lactamase; bla; confers resistance to ampicillin, carbenicillin, and related antibiotics
   7574..8162    +  rep_origin     ori: high-copy-number ColE1/pMB1/pBR322/pUC origin of replication
   8345..8437    +  CDS            lacI (fragment): lac repressor; lacI; The lac repressor binds to the lac operator to inhibit transcription in E. coli. This inhibition can be relieved by adding lactose or isopropyl-β-D-thiogalactopyranoside (IPTG).
   8450..8471    +  protein_bind   CAP binding site: CAP binding activates transcription in the presence of cAMP. E. coli catabolite activator protein
   8486..8516    +  promoter       lac promoter: promoter for the E. coli lac operon
   8524..8540    +  protein_bind   lac operator: The lac repressor binds to the lac operator to inhibit transcription in E. coli. This inhibition can be relieved by adding lactose or isopropyl-β-D-thiogalactopyranoside (IPTG). lac repressor encoded by lacI
   8578..9045    -  CDS            B (fragment): PORTL_LAMBD - Experimental evidence at protein level: Swiss-Prot protein existence level 1. Forms the portal vertex of the capsid (PubMed:6228056, PubMed:6232391). This portal plays critical roles in head assembly, genome packaging, neck/tail attachment, and genome ejection (Probable). The portal protein multimerizes as a single ring-shaped homododecamer arranged around a central channel (PubMed:6232391). Binds to the terminase subunits to form the packaging machine (PubMed:7799432). From Escherichia phage lambda (Bacteriophage lambda).
   9358..9375    -  misc_feature   MCS (fragment): pBluescript multiple cloning site
   9629..9869    +  promoter       U6 promoter: RNA polymerase III promoter for human U6 snRNA
   9938..60      +  promoter       mCMV promoter (fragment) (across the origin): mouse cytomegalovirus (CMV) immediate early promoter
