[The description below was written by a language model from this plasmid's Addgene catalogue record and pLannotate feature annotations shown in this document.]
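Description:
BII-Sh-FUCCI is a 9,961 bp piggyBac transposon plasmid for mammalian cells that pairs shRNA-mediated knockdown with a FUCCI fluorescent cell cycle reporter. It is propagated in E. coli as a high-copy plasmid on a pBluescript-like backbone with a ColE1/pUC origin, an f1 origin, lac promoter/lacZα remnants and an ampicillin resistance gene. Stable mammalian lines are selected with puromycin. The two feature tables (depositor sequence and sequencing result) show the same elements in the same order, differing only in the numbering start point. Neither table annotates the piggyBac terminal repeats, so the transposon boundaries cannot be placed from the record; short lambda phage-derived fragments flanking the bacterial backbone appear to be stuffer or incidental matches.

A human U6 RNA polymerase III promoter sits upstream of the main cassette to drive the shRNA. The record lists a short sequence at the hairpin position, but it names no target gene, so this may be a cloning placeholder rather than a functional shRNA. Downstream, a Pol II promoter, catalogued as a CMV enhancer joined to a CpG-free human EF1α promoter (annotated only as mouse CMV promoter fragments), drives one multicistronic transcript. It encodes puromycin N-acetyltransferase, a T2A peptide, HA-tagged Clover fused to a human Geminin fragment, an EMCV IRES, and mKO2 fused to a human Cdt1 fragment, followed by a WPRE. An SV40 polyadenylation signal is annotated after the WPRE on the opposite strand. Because the Geminin and Cdt1 degrons are destroyed in opposite phases, green fluorescence marks S/G2/M cells and orange marks G1 cells. Co-delivery with piggyBac transposase would integrate the cassette, allowing cell cycle distribution to be followed in knockdown cells.
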