Addgene plasmid #133363: BII-Sh-FUCCI
Purpose: Piggybac vector for shRNA-mediated knockdown, co-expressed with FUCCI cell cycle reporter
Depositing lab: Blair Madison. Depositing organization: Washington University in Saint Louis. Publication: The oncogenic function of PLAGL2 is mediated via ASCL2 and IGF2 and a Wnt-independent mechanism in colorectal cancer. Fischer AD, Veronese-Paniagua DA, Swaminathan S, Kashima H, Rubin DC, Madison BB. Am J Physiol Gastrointest Liver Physiol. 2023 Jun 13. doi: 10.1152/ajpgi.00058.2022. PubMed 37310750.
Backbone
  Vector backbone: BII-sh-FUCCI
  Backbone manufacturer: Madison Lab
  Vector type: Mammalian Expression
  Selectable markers: Puromycin
Growth in bacteria
  Bacterial resistance: Ampicillin, 100 μg/mL
  Growth temperature: 37°C
  Growth strain: DH5alpha
  Copy number: High Copy
Gene/Insert
  Gene/Insert name: Clover-Geminin-IRES-mKO2-Cdt1
  gRNA/shRNA sequence: GGAGACGCTCGACCCGTCTCG
  Species: H. sapiens (human)
  Mutation: N/A
  Promoter: CMV enhancer and hEf1a (CpG free)
  Tag / fusion protein: HA-tagged Clover-Geminin (N terminal on insert)
  Cloning method: Restriction Enzyme; 5′ cloning site Unknown (unknown if destroyed)
Terms and licenses: Academic/Nonprofit Terms; Industry Terms: Not Available to Industry
Depositor comments: Please visit https://doi.org/10.1101/2020.10.14.339531 for bioRxiv preprint.
How to cite: BII-Sh-FUCCI was a gift from Blair Madison (Addgene plasmid # 133363 ; http://n2t.net/addgene:133363 ; RRID:Addgene_133363)
